>Addgene plasmid #13723 | pcDNA3-PBD-EYFP | addgene full sequence | sequence record 421235 | Addgene NGS Result
TAGTGCGCGAGCAAAATTTAAGCTACAACAAGGCAAGGCTTGACCGACAATTGCATGAAGAATCTGCTTA
GGGTTAGGCGTTTTGCGCTGCTTCGCGATGTACGGGCCAGATATACGCGTTGACATTGATTATTGACTAG
TTATTAATAGTAATCAATTACGGGGTCATTAGTTCATAGCCCATATATGGAGTTCCGCGTTACATAACTT
ACGGTAAATGGCCCGCCTGGCTGACCGCCCAACGACCCCCGCCCATTGACGTCAATAATGACGTATGTTC
CCATAGTAACGCCAATAGGGACTTTCCATTGACGTCAATGGGTGGAGTATTTACGGTAAACTGCCCACTT
GGCAGTACATCAAGTGTATCATATGCCAAGTACGCCCCCTATTGACGTCAATGACGGTAAATGGCCCGCC
TGGCATTATGCCCAGTACATGACCTTATGGGACTTTCCTACTTGGCAGTACATCTACGTATTAGTCATCG
CTATTACCATGGTGATGCGGTTTTGGCAGTACATCAATGGGCGTGGATAGCGGTTTGACTCACGGGGATT
TCCAAGTCTCCACCCCATTGACGTCAATGGGAGTTTGTTTTGGCACCAAAATCAACGGGACTTTCCAAAA
TGTCGTAACAACTCCGCCCCATTGACGCAAATGGGCGGTAGGCGTGTACGGTGGGAGGTCTATATAAGCA
GAGCTCTCTGGCTAACTAGAGAACCCACTGCTTACTGGCTTATCGAAATTAATACGACTCACTATAGGGA
GACCCAAGCTTGCCAACATGAATAAGAAGAAAGAGAAAGAGCGGCCAGAGATTTCTCTCCCTTCAGATTT
TGAACACACAATTCATGTCGGTTTTGATGCTGTCACAGGGGAGTTTACGGGAATGCCAGAGCAGTGGGCC
CGCTTGCTTCAGACATCAAATATCACTAAGTCGGAGCAGAAGAAAAACCCGCAGGCTGTTCTGGATGTGT
TGGAGTTTTACAACTCGAAGAAGACATCCAACAGCCAGAAATACATGAGCTTTACAGATAAGTCACCTAG
CGGCCGCGTGAGCAAGGGCGAGGAGCTGTTCACCGGGGTGGTGCCCATCCTGGTCGAGCTGGACGGCGAC
GTAAACGGCCACAAGTTCAGCGTGTCCGGCGAGGGCGAGGGCGATGCCACCTACGGCAAGCTGACCCTGA
AGTTCATCTGCACCACCGGCAAGCTGCCCGTGCCCTGGCCCACCCTCGTGACCACCTTCGGCTACGGCGT
GCAGTGCTTCGCCCGCTACCCCGACCACATGAAGCAGCACGACTTCTTCAAGTCCGCCATGCCCGAAGGC
TACGTCCAGGAGCGCACCATCTTCTTCAAGGACGACGGCAACTACAAGACCCGCGCCGAGGTGAAGTTCG
AGGGCGACACCCTGGTGAACCGCATCGAGCTGAAGGGCATCGACTTCAAGGAGGACGGCAACATCCTGGG
GCACAAGCTGGAGTACAACTACAACAGCCACAACGTCTATATCATGGCCGACAAGCAGAAGAACGGCATC
AAGGTGAACTTCAAGATCCGCCACAACATCGAGGACGGCAGCGTGCAGCTCGCCGACCACTACCAGCAGA
ACACCCCCATCGGCGACGGCCCCGTGCTGCTGCCCGACAACCACTACCTGAGCTACCAGTCCGCCCTGAG
CAAAGACCCCAACGAGAAGCGCGATCACATGGTCCTGCTGGAGTTCGTGACCGCCGCCGGGATCACTCTC
GGCATGGACGAGCTGTACAAGTGATCTAGAGGGCCCTATTCTATAGTGTCACCTAAATGCTAGAGCTCGC
TGATCAGCCTCGACTGTGCCTTCTAGTTGCCAGCCATCTGTTGTTTGCCCCTCCCCCGTGCCTTCCTTGA
CCCTGGAAGGTGCCACTCCCACTGTCCTTTCCTAATAAAATGAGGAAATTGCATCGCATTGTCTGAGTAG
GTGTCATTCTATTCTGGGGGGTGGGGTGGGGCAGGACAGCAAGGGGGAGGATTGGGAAGACAATAGCAGG
CATGCTGGGGATGCGGTGGGCTCTATGGCTTCTGAGGCGGAAAGAACCAGCTGGGGCTCTAGGGGGTATC
CCC
[124 nt withheld, positions 2104-2227]
C
[91 nt withheld, positions 2229-2319]
A
[49 nt withheld, positions 2321-2369]
CCTTTGACGTTGGAGTCCACGTTCTTT
[37 nt withheld, positions 2397-2433]
ACCCTATCTCGGTCTATTCTTTTGATTTATAAGGGATTTTGCCGATTTCGGCCTATTGGTTAAAAAATGA
GCTGATTTAACAAAAATTTAACGCGAATTAATTCTGTGGAATGTGTGTCAGTTAGGGTGTGGAAAGTCCC
CAGGCTCCCCAGCAGGCAGAAGTATGCAAAGCATGCATCTCAATTAGTCAGCAACCAGGTGTGGAAAGTC
CCCAGGCTCCCCAGCAGGCAGAAGTATGCAAAGCATGCATCTCAATTAGTCAGCAACCATAGTCCCGCCC
CTAACTCCGCCCATCCCGCCCCTAACTCCGCCCAGTTCCGCCCATTCTCCGCCCCATGGCTGACTAATTT
TTTTTATTTATGCAGAGGCCGAGGCCGCCTCTGCCTCTGAGCTATTCCAGAAGTAGTGAGGAGGCTTTTT
TGGAGGCCTAGGCTTTTGCAAAAAGCTCCCGGGAGCTTGTATATCCATTTTCGGATCTGATCAAGAGACA
GGATGAGGATCGTTTCGCATGATTGAACAAGATGGATTGCACGCAGGTTCTCCGGCCGCTTGGGTGGAGA
GGCTATTCGGCTATGACTGGGCACAACAGACAATCGGCTGCTCTGATGCCGCCGTGTTCCGGCTGTCAGC
GCAGGGGCGCCCGGTTCTTTTTGTCAAGACCGACCTGTCCGGTGCCCTGAATGAACTGCAGGACGAGGCA
GCGCGGCTATCGTGGCTGGCCACGACGGGCGTTCCTTGCGCAGCTGTGCTCGACGTTGTCACTGAAGCGG
GAAGGGACTGGCTGCTATTGGGCGAAGTGCCGGGGCAGGATCTCCTGTCATCTCACCTTGCTCCTGCCGA
GAAAGTATCCATCATGGCTGATGCAATGCGGCGGCTGCATACGCTTGATCCGGCTACCTGCCCATTCGAC
CACCAAGCGAAACATCGCATCGAGCGAGCACGTACTCGGATGGAAGCCGGTCTTGTCGATCAGGATGATC
TGGACGAAGAGCATCAGGGGCTCGCGCCAGCCGAACTGTTCGCCAGGCTCAAGGCGCGCATGCCCGACGG
CGAGGATCTCGTCGTGACCCATGGCGATGCCTGCTTGCCGAATATCATGGTGGAAAATGGCCGCTTTTCT
GGATTCATCGACTGTGGCCGGCTGGGTGTGGCGGACCGCTATCAGGACATAGCGTTGGCTACCCGTGATA
TTGCTGAAGAGCTTGGCGGCGAATGGGCTGACCGCTTCCTCGTGCTTTACGGTATCGCCGCTCCCGATTC
GCAGCGCATCGCCTTCTATCGCCTTCTTGACGAGTTCTTCTGAGCGGGACTCTGGGGTTCGAAATGACCG
ACCAAGCGACGCCCAACCTGCCATCACGAGATTTCGATTCCACCGCCGCCTTCTATGAAAGGTTGGGCTT
CGGAATCGTTTTCCGGGACGCCGGCTGGATGATCCTCCAGCGCGGGGATCTCATGCTGGAGTTCTTCGCC
CACCCCAACTTGTTTATTGCAGCTTATAATGGTTACAAATAAAGCAATAGCATCACAAATTTCACAAATA
AAGCATTTTTTTCACTGCATTCTAGTTGTGGTTTGTCCAAACTCATCAATGTATCTTATCATGTCTGTAT
ACCGTCGACCTCTAGCTAGAGCTTGGCGTAATCATGGTCATAGCTGTTTCCTGTGTGAAATTGTTATCCG
CTCACAATTCCACACAACATACGAGCCGGAAGCATAAAGTGTAAAGCCTGGGGTGCCTAATGAGTGAGCT
AACTCACATTAATTGCGTTGCGCTCACTGCCCGCTTTCCAGTCGGGAAACCTGTCGTGCCAGCTGCATTA
ATGAATCGGCCAACGCGCGGGGAGAGGCGGTTTGCGTATTGGGCGCTCTTCCGCTTCCTCGCTCACTGAC
TCGCTGCGCTCGGTCGTTCGGCTGCGGCGAGCGGTATCAGCTCACTCAAAGGCGGTAATACGGTTATCCA
CAGAATCAGGGGATAACGCAGGAAAGAACATGTGAGCAAAAGGCCAGCAAAAGGCCAGGAACCGTAAAAA
GGCCGCGTTGCTGGCGTTTTTCCATAGGCTCCGCCCCCCTGACGAGCATCACAAAAATCGACGCTCAAGT
CAGAGGTGGCGAAACCCGACAGGACTATAAAGATACCAGGCGTTTCCCCCTGGAAGCTCCCTCGTGCGCT
CTCCTGTTCCGACCCTGCCGCTTACCGGATACCTGTCCGCCTTTCTCCCTTCGGGAAGCGTGGCGCTTTC
TCATAGCTCACGCTGTAGGTATCTCAGTTCGGTGTAGGTCGTTCGCTCCAAGCTGGGCTGTGTGCACGAA
CCCCCCGTTCAGCCCGACCGCTGCGCCTTATCCGGTAACTATCGTCTTGAGTCCAACCCGGTAAGACACG
ACTTATCGCCACTGGCAGCAGCCACTGGTAACAGGATTAGCAGAGCGAGGTATGTAGGCGGTGCTACAGA
GTTCTTGAAGTGGTGGCCTAACTACGGCTACACTAGAAGAACAGTATTTGGTATCTGCGCTCTGCTGAAG
CCAGTTACCTTCGGAAAAAGAGTTGGTAGCTCTTGATCCGGCAAACAAACCACCGCTGGTAGCGGTGGTT
TTTTTGTTTGCAAGCAGCAGATTACGCGCAGAAAAAAAGGATCTCAAGAAGATCCTTTGATCTTTTCTAC
GGGGTCTGACGCTCAGTGGAACGAAAACTCACGTTAAGGGATTTTGGTCATGAGATTATCAAAAAGGATC
TTCACCTAGATCCTTTTAAATTAAAAATGAAGTTTTAAATCAATCTAAAGTATATATGAGTAAACTTGGT
CTGACAGTTACCAATGCTTAATCAGTGAGGCACCTATCTCAGCGATCTGTCTATTTCGTTCATCCATAGT
TGCCTGACTCCCCGTCGTGTAGATAACTACGATACGGGAGGGCTTACCATCTGGCCCCAGTGCTGCAATG
ATACCGCGAGACCCACGCTCACCGGCTCCAGATTTATCAGCAATAAACCAGCCAGCCGGAAGGGCCGAGC
GCAGAAGTGGTCCTGCAACTTTATCCGCCTCCATCCAGTCTATTAATTGTTGCCGGGAAGCTAGAGTAAG
TAGTTCGCCAGTTAATAGTTTGCGCAACGTTGTTGCCATTGCTACAGGCATCGTGGTGTCACGCTCGTCG
TTTGGTATGGCTTCATTCAGCTCCGGTTCCCAACGATCAAGGCGAGTTACATGATCCCCCATGTTGTGCA
AAAAAGCGGTTAGCTCCTTCGGTCCTCCGATCGTTGTCAGAAGTAAGTTGGCCGCAGTGTTATCACTCAT
GGTTATGGCAGCACTGCATAATTCTCTTACTGTCATGCCATCCGTAAGATGCTTTTCTGTGACTGGTGAG
TACTCAACCAAGTCATTCTGAGAATAGTGTATGCGGCGACCGAGTTGCTCTTGCCCGGCGTCAATACGGG
ATAATACCGCGCCACATAGCAGAACTTTAAAAGTGCTCATCATTGGAAAACGTTCTTCGGGGCGAAAACT
CTCAAGGATCTTACCGCTGTTGAGATCCAGTTCGATGTAACCCACTCGTGCACCCAACTGATCTTCAGCA
TCTTTTACTTTCACCAGCGTTTCTGGGTGAGCAAAAACAGGAAGGCAAAATGCCGCAAAAAAGGGAATAA
GGGCGACACGGAAATGTTGAATACTCATACTCTTCCTTTTTCAATATTATTGAAGCATTTATCAGGGTTA
TTGTCTCATGAGCGGATACATATTTGAATGTATTTAGAAAAATAAACAAATAGGGGTTCCGCGCACATTT
CCCCGAAAAGTGCCACCTGACGTCGACGGATCGGGAGATCTCCCGATCCCCTATGGTGCACTCTCAGTAC
AATCTGCTCTGATGCCGCATAGTTAAGCCAGTATCTGCTCCCTGCTTGTGTGTTGGAGGTCGCTGAG
Features (pLannotate 1.2.2; 22 found; start..end, strand, type, name):
    122..501     +  enhancer       CMV enhancer: human cytomegalovirus immediate early enhancer
    502..705     +  promoter       CMV promoter: human cytomegalovirus (CMV) immediate early promoter
    701..734     +  LTR            5' LTR (truncated) (fragment): truncated 5' long terminal repeat (LTR) from HIV-1
    750..768     +  promoter       T7 promoter: promoter for bacteriophage T7 RNA polymerase
    791..1045    +  CDS            PAK1 (fragment): PAK1_BOVIN - Experimental evidence at protein level: Swiss-Prot protein existence level 1. Protein kinase involved in intracellular signaling pathways downstream of integrins and receptor-type kinases that plays an important role in cytoskeleton dynamics, in cell adhesion, migration, proliferation, apoptosis, mitosis, and in vesicle-mediated transport processes. Can directly phosphorylate BAD and protects cells against apoptosis. Activated by interaction with CDC42 and RAC1. Functions as GTPase effector that links the Rho-related GTPases CDC42 and RAC1 to the JNK MAP kinase pathway. Phosphoryl
   1058..1772    +  CDS            EYFP (fragment): enhanced YFP mammalian codon-optimized
   1790..1808    -  promoter       SP6 promoter: promoter for bacteriophage SP6 RNA polymerase
   1834..2058    +  polyA_signal   bGH poly(A) signal: bovine growth hormone polyadenylation signal
   2062..2083    +  promoter       SV40 promoter (fragment): SV40 enhancer and early promoter
   2104..2532    +  rep_origin     f1 ori (sequence partly withheld): f1 bacteriophage origin of replication; arrow indicates direction of (+) strand synthesis
   2546..2875    +  promoter       SV40 promoter: SV40 enhancer and early promoter
   2942..3733    +  CDS            neo: KKA2_KLEPN - Also known as kan, nptII. Experimental evidence at protein level: Swiss-Prot protein existence level 1. Resistance to kanamycin, neomycin, paromomycin, ribostamycin, butirosin and gentamicin B. From Klebsiella pneumoniae.
   3757..3915    +  CDS            ble (fragment): BLE_KLEPN - Experimental evidence at protein level: Swiss-Prot protein existence level 1. Binding protein with a strong affinity to the bleomycin family of antibiotics. Binds to CL990; an antimitotic-antibiotic compound. From Klebsiella pneumoniae.
   3910..4031    +  polyA_signal   SV40 poly(A) signal: SV40 polyadenylation signal
   4104..4120    -  protein_bind   lac operator: The lac repressor binds to the lac operator to inhibit transcription in E. coli. This inhibition can be relieved by adding lactose or isopropyl-β-D-thiogalactopyranoside (IPTG). lac repressor encoded by lacI
   4128..4158    -  promoter       lac promoter: promoter for the E. coli lac operon
   4173..4194    -  protein_bind   CAP binding site: CAP binding activates transcription in the presence of cAMP. E. coli catabolite activator protein
   4207..4299    -  CDS            lacI (fragment): lac repressor; lacI; The lac repressor binds to the lac operator to inhibit transcription in E. coli. This inhibition can be relieved by adding lactose or isopropyl-β-D-thiogalactopyranoside (IPTG).
   4482..5070    -  rep_origin     ori: high-copy-number ColE1/pMB1/pBR322/pUC origin of replication
   5241..6101    -  CDS            AmpR: β-lactamase; bla; confers resistance to ampicillin, carbenicillin, and related antibiotics
   6102..6206    -  promoter       AmpR promoter: bla
   6265..6317    -  misc_feature   bom (fragment): basis of mobility region from pBR322
