[The description below was written by a language model from this plasmid's Addgene catalogue record and pLannotate feature annotations shown in this document.]
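Description:
pcDNA3-PBD-EYFP is a mammalian expression plasmid built on the Invitrogen pcDNA3 backbone; the sequenced record is about 6.35 kb. It is propagated in E. coli from a high-copy ColE1/pUC-type origin under ampicillin selection (AmpR with its own bla promoter). An f1 origin is also present, allowing single-stranded DNA production. For selection in mammalian cells, the backbone carries a neomycin/kanamycin phosphotransferase gene driven by the SV40 enhancer/early promoter and terminated by an SV40 polyadenylation signal, which would permit G418 selection of stable transfectants. Short annotated fragments such as ble, lacI, the lac promoter/operator, bom and a brief HIV-1 LTR match appear to be backbone remnants or incidental similarity hits rather than functional parts.

The payload is a roughly 1 kb open reading frame encoding the p21-binding domain (PBD) of human PAK1, amino acids 65–150, fused at its C-terminus to EYFP. The annotation tool matched this segment to the bovine PAK1 entry, but the catalogue record gives the species as human. Expression is driven by the CMV immediate-early enhancer and promoter and terminated by the bovine growth hormone polyadenylation signal. T7 and SP6 promoters flank the insert and can serve for sequencing or in vitro transcription. The restriction sites used for cloning are not recorded.

PAK1 is an effector activated by binding Rac1 and Cdc42, so its isolated binding domain serves as an affinity probe for the active form of these GTPases. The associated publication concerns visualising localized Rac activation dynamics in living cells, and the depositor lists the plasmid among its biosensor reagents. This fits its use as a fluorescent component for imaging Rac activity, although the record does not describe the exact assay format.
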