Addgene plasmid #13723: pcDNA3-PBD-EYFP
Depositing lab: Klaus Hahn. Depositing organization: Scripps California (The Scripps Research Institute). Publication: Localized Rac activation dynamics visualized in living cells. Kraynov VS, Chamberlain C, Bokoch GM, Schwartz MA, Slabaugh S, Hahn KM. Science. 2000 Oct 13. 290(5490):333-7. 10.1126/science.290.5490.333 PubMed 11030651.
Backbone
  Vector backbone: pcDNA3
  Backbone manufacturer: Invitrogen
  Backbone size w/o insert (bp): 5500
  Vector type: Mammalian Expression
Growth in bacteria
  Bacterial resistance: Ampicillin, 100 μg/mL
  Growth temperature: 37°C
  Growth strain: DH5alpha
  Copy number: High Copy
Gene/Insert
  Gene/Insert name: PBD-EYFP (alt names: PBD; Pak1)
  Species: H. sapiens (human)
  Insert size (bp): 1000
  Mutation: p21 binding domain of human Pak1(amino acids 65-150)
  Entrez Gene: PAK1 (a.k.a. IDDMSSD, PAKalpha, alpha-PAK, p65-PAK)
  Tag / fusion protein: EYFP (C terminal on insert)
  Cloning method: Restriction Enzyme; 5′ cloning site unknown (unknown if destroyed); 3′ cloning site unknown (unknown if destroyed)
  Sequencing primers: 5′ T7
Terms and licenses: Academic/Nonprofit Terms; Industry Terms: Not Available to Industry
Depositor comments: Protocols for production and use of Hahn lab biosensors and photactivatable proteins can be found on their web page, at the URL below. If you have suggestions for the protocols or have any questions, please feel free to contact the Hahn lab. Good luck with your experiments! Hahn lab biosensor protocol: http://www.hahnlab.com/tools/index.html
How to cite: pcDNA3-PBD-EYFP was a gift from Klaus Hahn (Addgene plasmid # 13723 ; http://n2t.net/addgene:13723 ; RRID:Addgene_13723)
