>Addgene plasmid #13723 | pcDNA3-PBD-EYFP | addgene partial sequence | sequence record 76886 | CMV-F 5'-CGCAAATGGGCGGTAGGCGTG-3'
CTCTCTGGCTAACTAGAGAACCCACTGCTTACTGGCTTATCGAAATTAATACGACTCACTATAGGGAGAC
CCAAGCTTGCCAACATGAATAAGAAGAAAGAGAAAGAGCGGCCAGAGATTTCTCTCCCTTCAGATTTTGA
ACACACAATTCATGTCGGTTTTGATGCTGTCACAGGGGAGTTTACGGGAATGCCAGAGCAGTGGGCCCGC
TTGCTTCAGACATCAAATATCACTAAGTCGGAGCAGAAGAAAAACCCGCAGGCTGTTCTGGATGTGTTGG
AGTTTTACAACTCGAAGAAGACATCCAACAGCCAGAAATACATGAGCTTTACAGATAAGTCACCTAGCGG
CCGCGTGAGCAAGGGCGAGGAGCTGTTCACCGGGGTGGTGCCCATCCTGGTCGAGCTGGACGGCGACGTA
AACGGCCACAAGTTCAGCGTGTCCGGCGAGGGCGAGGGCGATGCCACCTACGGCAAGCTGACCCTGAAGT
TCATCTGCACCACCGGCAAGCTGCCCGTGCCCTGGCCCACCCTCGTGACCACCTTCGGCTACGGCGTGCA
GTGCTTCGCCCGCTACCCCGACCACATGAAGCAGCACGACTTCTTCAAGTCCGCCATGCCCGAAGGCTAC
GTCCAGGAGCGCACCATCTTCTTCAAGGACGACGGCNACTACNAGACCCGCGCCGAGGTGAAGTTCGAGG
GCGACACCCTGGTGAACCGCATCGAGCTGAAGGGCATCGACTTCAAGGAGGACGGCAACATCCTGGGGCA
CAAGCTGGAGTACAAC
