>Addgene plasmid #13723 | pcDNA3-PBD-EYFP | addgene partial sequence | sequence record 76888 | BGH-rev 5'-TAGAAGGCACAGTCGAGG-3'
ATAGAATAGGGCCCTCTAGATCACTTGTACAGCTCGTCCATGCCGAGAGTGATCCCGGCGGCGGTCACGA
ACTCCAGCAGGACCATGTGATCGCGCTTCTCGTTGGGGTCTTTGCTCAGGGCGGACTGGTAGCTCAGGTA
GTGGTTGTCGGGCAGCAGCACGGGGCCGTCGCCGATGGGGGTGTTCTGCTGGTAGTGGTCGGCGAGCTGC
ACGCTGCCGTCCTCGATGTTGTGGCGGATCTTGAAGTTCACCTTGATGCCGTTCTTCTGCTTGTCGGCCA
TGATATAGACGTTGTGGCTGTTGTAGTTGTACTCCAGCTTGTGCCCCAGGATGTTGCCGTCCTCCTTGAA
GTCGATGCCCTTCAGCTCGATGCGGTTCACCAGGGTGTCGCCCTCGAACTTCACCTCGGCGCGGGTCTTG
TAGTTGCCGTCGTCCTTGAAGAAGATGGTGCGCTCCTGGACGTAGCCTTCGGGCATGGCGGACTTGAAGA
AGTCGTGCTGCTTCATGTGGTCGGGGTAGCGGGCGAAGCACTGCACGCCGTAGCCGAAGGTGGTCACGAG
GGTGGGCCAGGGCACGGGCAGCTTGCCGGTGGTGCAGATGAACTTCAGGGTCAGCTTGCCGTAGGTGGCA
TCGCCCTCGCCCTCGCCGGACACGCTGAACTTGTGGCCGTTTACGTCGCCGTCCAGCTCGACCAGGATGG
GCACCACCCCGGTGAACAGCTCCTCGCCCTTGCTCACGCGGCCGCTAGGTGACTTATCTGTAAAGCTCAT
GTATTTCTGGCTGTTGGATGTCTTCTTCGAGTTGTAAAACTCCAACACATCCAGAACAGCCTGCGGGTTT
TTCTTCTGCTCCGACTT
