>Addgene plasmid #13723 | pcDNA3-PBD-EYFP | addgene partial sequence | sequence record 76889 | EGFP-N 5'-CGTCGCCGTCCAGCTCGACCAG-3'
CGCGGCCGCTAGGTGACTTATCTGTAAAGCTCATGTATTTCTGGCTGTTGGATGTCTTCTTCGAGTTGTA
AAACTCCAACACATCCAGAACAGCCTGCGGGTTTTTCTTCTGCTCCGACTTAGTGATATTTGATGTCTGA
AGCAAGCGGGCCCACTGCTCTGGCATTCCCGTAAACTCCCCTGTGACAGCATCAAAACCGACATGAATTG
TGTGTTCAAAATCTGAAGGGAGAGAAATCTCTGGCCGCTCTTTCTCTTTCTTCTTATTCATGTTGGCAAG
CTTGGGTCTCCCTATAGTGAGTCGTATTAATTTCGATAAGCCAGTAAGCAGTGGGTTCTCTAGTTAGCCA
GAGAGCTCTGCTTATATAGACCTCCCACCGTACACGCCTACCGCCCATTTGCGTCAATGGGGCGGAGTTG
TTACGACATTTTGGAAAGTCCCGTTGATTTTGGTGCCAAAACAAACTCCCATTGACGTCAATGGGGTGGA
GACTTGGAAATCCCCGTGAGTCAAACCGCTATCCACGCCCATTGATGTACTGCCAAAACCGCATCACCAT
GGTAATAGCGATGACTAATACGTAGATGTACTGCCAAGTAGGAAAGTCCCATAAGGTCATGTACTGGGCA
TAATGCCAGGCGGGCCATTTACCGTCATTGACGTCAATAGGGGGCGTACTTGGCATATGATACACTTGAT
GTACTGCCAAGTGGGCAGTTTACCGTNNTACTCCACCCATTGACGTCAATGGAAAGTCCCTATTGGCGTT
ACTATGGGAACATACGTCATTATTGACGTCAATGGGCGGGGGTCGTTGGGCGGTCAGCCAGGCGGGCCAT
TTACCGTAAGTTATGTAACGCGGAACTCCATATATGGGCTATGAACTAATGACCCCGTAATTGATTACTA
TTAATAACTAGTCAATAATCAATGTCAACGCGTATATCTGGCCCGTACATCGCGA
